>Addgene plasmid #175781 | pFastBac-GST-DAXX-His | addgene full sequence | sequence record 344601 | Addgene NGS Result
ATTTTGGAGGATGGTCGCCACCACCAAACGTGGCTTGCCAGCCCTGCAAAGGCCATGCTATATACTTGCT
GGATTTCAAGTACTTATCAATTTGTGGGATAGCTTCAATACGTTTTTTAAAACAAACTAATTTTGGGAAC
GCATCCAGGCACATTGGGTCCATGTATAAAACAACATCAAGAGCGTCATACAACATGAAGTCAGGATGGG
TTACATGATCACCATTTAAATATGTTTTATGACATAAACGATCTTCGAACATTTTCAGCATTTCAGGTAG
CTTGCTAAGAAAATCAACTTTGAGAGTTTCAAAGTCTTTACTATATGCAATTCTCGAAACACCGTATCTA
ATATCCAAAACCGCTCCTTCAAGCATTGAAATCTCTGCACGCTCTTTTGGACAACCACCCAACATGTTGT
GCTTGTCAGCTATATAACGTATGATGGCCATAGACTGTGTTAATTTAACATCACCATCAATATAATAAGG
AAGATTGGGAAACTCCAAACCCAATTCAAACTTTTTGTTTCGCCATTTATCACCTTCATCGCGCTCATAC
AAATGCTCTTCATATTTTTCTTCAAGATATTCCAAAAGAAGTCGAGTGGGTTGCACAAGGCCCTTAATTT
TCCAATAACCTAGTATAGGGGACATGGTGGTAGATCCGCGCCCGATGGTGGGACGGTATGAATAATCCGG
AATATTTATAGGTTTTTTTATTACAAAACTGTTACGAAAACAGTAAAATACTTATTTATTTGCGAGATGG
TTATCATTTTAATTATCTCCATGATCTATTAATATTCCGGAGTATACGTAGCCAACCACTAGAACTATAG
CTAGAGTCCTGGGCGAACAAACGATGCTCGCCTTCCAGAAAACCGAGGATGCGAACCACTTCATCCGGGG
TCAGCACCACCGGCAAGCGCCGCGACGGCCGAGGTCTTCCGATCTCCTGAAGCCAGGGCAGATCCGTGCA
CAGCACCTTGCCGTAGAAGAACAGCAAGGCCGCCAATGCCTGACGATGCGTGGAGACCGAAACCTTGCGC
TCGTTCGCCAGCCAGGACAGAAATGCCTCGACTTCGCTGCTGCCCAAGGTTGCCGGGTGACGCACACCGT
GGAAACGGATGAAGGCACGAACCCAGTTGACATAAGCCTGTTCGGTTCGTAAACTGTAATGCAAGTAGCG
TATGCGCTCACGCAACTGGTCCAGAACCTTGACCGAACGCAGCGGTGGTAACGGCGCAGTGGCGGTTTTC
ATGGCTTGTTATGACTGTTTTTTTGTACAGTCTATGCCTCGGGCATCCAAGCAGCAAGCGCGTTACGCCG
TGGGTCGATGTTTGATGTTATGGAGCAGCAACGATGTTACGCAGCAGGGCAGTCGCCCTAAAACAAAGTT
AGGTGGCTCAAGTATGGGCATCATTCGCACATGTAGGCTCGGCCCTGACCAAGTCAAATCCATGCGGGCT
GCTCTTGATCTTTTCGGTCGTGAGTTCGGAGACGTAGCCACCTACTCCCAACATCAGCCGGACTCCGATT
ACCTCGGGAACTTGCTCCGTAGTAAGACATTCATCGCGCTTGCTGCCTTCGACCAAGAAGCGGTTGTTGG
CGCTCTCGCGGCTTACGTTCTGCCCAAGTTTGAGCAGCCGCGTAGTGAGATCTATATCTATGATCTCGCA
GTCTCCGGCGAGCACCGGAGGCAGGGCATTGCCACCGCGCTCATCAATCTCCTCAAGCATGAGGCCAACG
CGCTTGGTGCTTATGTGATCTACGTGCAAGCAGATTACGGTGACGATCCCGCAGTGGCTCTCTATACAAA
GTTGGGCATACGGGAAGAAGTGATGCACTTTGATATCGACCCAAGTACCGCCACCTAACAATTCGTTCAA
GCCGAGATCGGCTTCCCGGCCGCGGAGTTGTTCGGTAAATTGTCACAACGCCGCGAATATAGTCTTTACC
ATGCCCTTGGCCACGCCCCTCTTTAATACGACGGGCAATTTGCACTTCAGAAAATGAAGAGTTTGCTTTA
GCCATAACAAAAGTCCAGTATGCTTTTTCACAGCATAACTGGACTGATTTCAGTTTACAACTATTCTGTC
TAGTTTAAGACTTTATTGTCATAGTTTAGATCTATTTTGTTCAGTTTAAGACTTTATTGTCCGCCCACAC
CCGCTTACGCAGGGCATCCATTTATTACTCAACCGTAACCGATTTTGCCAGGTTACGCGGCTGGTCTATG
CGGTGTGAAATACCGCACAGATGCGTAAGGAGAAAATACCGCATCAGGCGCTCTTCCGCTTCCTCGCTCA
CTGACTCGCTGCGCTCGGTCGTTCGGCTGCGGCGAGCGGTATCAGCTCACTCAAAGGCGGTAATACGGTT
ATCCACAGAATCAGGGGATAACGCAGGAAAGAACATGTGAGCAAAAGGCCAGCAAAAGGCCAGGAACCGT
AAAAAGGCCGCGTTGCTGGCGTTTTTCCATAGGCTCCGCCCCCCTGACGAGCATCACAAAAATCGACGCT
CAAGTCAGAGGTGGCGAAACCCGACAGGACTATAAAGATACCAGGCGTTTCCCCCTGGAAGCTCCCTCGT
GCGCTCTCCTGTTCCGACCCTGCCGCTTACCGGATACCTGTCCGCCTTTCTCCCTTCGGGAAGCGTGGCG
CTTTCTCATAGCTCACGCTGTAGGTATCTCAGTTCGGTGTAGGTCGTTCGCTCCAAGCTGGGCTGTGTGC
ACGAACCCCCCGTTCAGCCCGACCGCTGCGCCTTATCCGGTAACTATCGTCTTGAGTCCAACCCGGTAAG
ACACGACTTATCGCCACTGGCAGCAGCCACTGGTAACAGGATTAGCAGAGCGAGGTATGTAGGCGGTGCT
ACAGAGTTCTTGAAGTGGTGGCCTAACTACGGCTACACTAGAAGAACAGTATTTGGTATCTGCGCTCTGC
TGAAGCCAGTTACCTTCGGAAAAAGAGTTGGTAGCTCTTGATCCGGCAAACAAACCACCGCTGGTAGCGG
TGGTTTTTTTGTTTGCAAGCAGCAGATTACGCGCAGAAAAAAAGGATCTCAAGAAGATCCTTTGATCTTT
TCTACGGGGTCTGACGCTCAGTGGAACGAAAACTCACGTTAAGGGATTTTGGTCATGAGATTATCAAAAA
GGATCTTCACCTAGATCCTTTTAAATTAAAAATGAAGTTTTAAATCAATCTAAAGTATATATGAGTAAAC
TTGGTCTGACAGTTACCAATGCTTAATCAGTGAGGCACCTATCTCAGCGATCTGTCTATTTCGTTCATCC
ATAGTTGCCTGACTCCCCGTCGTGTAGATAACTACGATACGGGAGGGCTTACCATCTGGCCCCAGTGCTG
CAATGATACCGCGAGACCCACGCTCACCGGCTCCAGATTTATCAGCAATAAACCAGCCAGCCGGAAGGGC
CGAGCGCAGAAGTGGTCCTGCAACTTTATCCGCCTCCATCCAGTCTATTAATTGTTGCCGGGAAGCTAGA
GTAAGTAGTTCGCCAGTTAATAGTTTGCGCAACGTTGTTGCCATTGCTACAGGCATCGTGGTGTCACGCT
CGTCGTTTGGTATGGCTTCATTCAGCTCCGGTTCCCAACGATCAAGGCGAGTTACATGATCCCCCATGTT
GTGCAAAAAAGCGGTTAGCTCCTTCGGTCCTCCGATCGTTGTCAGAAGTAAGTTGGCCGCAGTGTTATCA
CTCATGGTTATGGCAGCACTGCATAATTCTCTTACTGTCATGCCATCCGTAAGATGCTTTTCTGTGACTG
GTGAGTACTCAACCAAGTCATTCTGAGAATAGTGTATGCGGCGACCGAGTTGCTCTTGCCCGGCGTCAAT
ACGGGATAATACCGCGCCACATAGCAGAACTTTAAAAGTGCTCATCATTGGAAAACGTTCTTCGGGGCGA
AAACTCTCAAGGATCTTACCGCTGTTGAGATCCAGTTCGATGTAACCCACTCGTGCACCCAACTGATCTT
CAGCATCTTTTACTTTCACCAGCGTTTCTGGGTGAGCAAAAACAGGAAGGCAAAATGCCGCAAAAAAGGG
AATAAGGGCGACACGGAAATGTTGAATACTCATACTCTTCCTTTTTCAATATTATTGAAGCATTTATCAG
GGTTATTGTCTCATGAGCGGATACATATTTGAATGTATTTAGAAAAATAAACAAATAGGGGTTCCGCGCA
CATTTCCCCGAAAAGTGCCACCTAAATTGTAAGCGTTAATATTTTGTTAAAATTCGCGTTAAATTTTTGT
TAAATCAGCTCATTTTTTAACCAATAGGCCGAAATCGGCAAAATCCCTTATAAATCAAAAGAATAGACCG
AGATAGGGT
[37 nt withheld, positions 4350-4386]
AAGAACGTGGACTCCAACGTCAAAGG
[49 nt withheld, positions 4413-4461]
T
[91 nt withheld, positions 4463-4553]
G
[124 nt withheld, positions 4555-4678]
CCCATTCGCCATTCAGGCTGCAAATAAGCGTTGATATTCAGTCAATTACAAACATTAATAACGAAGAGAT
GACAGAAAAATTTTCATTCTGTGACAGAGAAAAAGTAGCCGAAGATGACGGTTTGTCACATGGAGTTGGC
AGGATGTTTGATTAAAAACATAACAGGAAGAAAAATGCCCCGCTGTGGGCGGACAAAATAGTTGGGAACT
GGGAGGGGTGGAAATGGAGTTTTTAAGGATTATTTAGGGAAGAGTGACAAAATAGATGGGAACTGGGTGT
AGCGTCGTAAGCTAATACGAAAATTAAAAATGACAAAATAGTTTGGAACTAGATTTCACTTATCTGGTTC
GGATCTCCTAGGCTCAAGCAGTGATCAGATCCAGACATGATAAGATACATTGATGAGTTTGGACAAACCA
CAACTAGAATGCAGTGAAAAAAATGCTTTATTTGTGAAATTTGTGATGCTATTGCTTTATTTGTAACCAT
TATAAGCTGCAATAAACAAGTTAACAACAACAATTGCATTCATTTTATGTTTCAGGTTCAGGGGGAGGTG
TGGGAGGTTTTTTAAAGCAAGTAAAACCTCTACAAATGTGGTATGGCTGATTATGATCCTCTAGTACTTC
TCGACAAGCTTGGTACCGCATGCCTCGAGCTAATGGTGATGGTGATGATGATCAGAGTCTGAAAGCACGA
TGATCTCTTCTGGATCGCATTGTGTGGCCACACTTGTCTTGCAAGTACCAGGCCGAGGAGGCTGTGAATG
GGGGGTTTGGGACAGCCGGGCTGGAGAAGGGATGCAGAGGGAGCTGGTCACCAGGCCATGGCTGGGAGAG
TCCACCCTCGTGGAGGAATCAGCAACTGGGGCCAAGGAAGCCAAGGGGGAAGGTGGGCTGGGCAGGGTAC
ATATCTTTTTCCCATTCTTCTCATGCACTGACCTTTGCCTTTCCACATAGCTGTTTCCTAATGGCCCTGA
TCCTGTTTGCTTCTTCTCCTTCCGAGATTTTTTGCAGGGGGGACCAGAATCTCCCCAGTTGTGAGGAGAG
ACGCCTCCATTGAAGGAAGTAGAAGAGACCATGCCTGCTCCATTCTCTAAGACAGTGGTGAAGGGCTCCT
CTGATTGCTTCCTGGAAGAGGAAATGTCCGTCTCCACAGAGGAAGGGGTATCCAGGGGCAAAGCTTCAAT
CTCTAGCTCAAAGAGCTGAGACACAGGGCTTTCTTCCTCCAGGGTCAGCTCCTCAGGCTGTTCTCCATTG
CTTTCAGCATCTATGCTGGAGGGGGCCAGGGGTTCTTCTGACAGTAACGATGGTGACACTATGCGTCCTT
TGTTTTGCTGCTCCCCTGAAGATCTGCTGATCTGTTTGCCAGGTTCCAGGTTCTTTTCATTGGAGATCTG
TAGTGAGGACATGGGGCTCTTGTCTCCATCTTTACCTGCTGCTGCTTCTTCCTCTTCGTCCTCCTCTTCA
TCATCCTCCTGACCCTCCTGCATCTGTTCCAGATCCTCCTCCTCTTCAGAATCTGTGGCCTCCTCCTCTT
CTTCTTCCTCCTCCTCCTCCTCTTCCTCATCACTCTCCTCATCGTCTTCGTCATCTGTCTCAGCTCTGGA
GGCAGAAGGGCACCCCTGGGATGCCATTCCACTAGGGCCCTCACCAGAATCCAAGGAGGCTTCGGGGGTG
TCTGCAGAGTGGGAAGAGGTGCCTTGGAGCCGAGTTCTTCTCTTTTTTCTCTCGCCCTCCTCACTTTTGT
CTTGCAACATTGCGTATTTGGAGATGACCTCATCCAGCCGACTCATGGCCAAACTCCGGTTTTCCCGAAG
GCGCCGGGCCAACACAGGATCTGATAGTGCAGGGTCAACGCCTGGCCTATAGTCATCTGTGAGGTGGCAA
CCAAAGTTGTAGATGAGATCGAGGTGACGTCGCTCCTGTAACCTGATGCCCACATCTCGGAAGACATCCT
GAGCCATGAGCTGGAGCTGCTGTCGGGGGAGGCCAAGGCTGTGTCGGGCAGCTGCCTTCTCTACAGCCCG
AAGCACATCCCCATAGTCAGGGAAGGTATCAGGCCCTGGCTTGTTGATGAGCCGCTCAATGCGCCTGTTA
ACCTCTGGGTAGCGGGTGCCACGGTAGGGGATGCGCTGCTCTATGACACGGCCGGTCAGTGAAGAGCAGT
CTTTCAGCTCACATAGTCGCCCAAAGAGGCGGATCAGCTTACGCTTCAACCGTGCCTCCTGCAGGTATGC
GGAGTCTGGGTCATCCAATTCTGAGAGATCCAACTCCTTTTCCTGCAGCCGCCGGATCTCTGCCACATAG
AGCGCCAGCAGCTGCTCCAAACGCTGGATCTGCCGCCGGGAACCACGGGTCCTTGGAGACTGAGAGGCAG
TGTTTTCAGCATTTGTGGGGTCCAAGGAGAGGTGTGTGGGAGGGTTATTCCCAGAGGGCTCATTGGAGGT
GGTGGCGGCAGGGGCCAAGTTCAGCTTCTTTTTGGCTGAGTGGGCCTTGAGAACAGTGCAGAGCTCATTG
ATGTAGACATAGAGCTTGGCTGGCCGGCTCCGGGCCCGAGACAGGACCCTAGAGAGGATGTTGCAGAACT
CCGCCGAGGCCAAAAACAGAGAGTGGGCACGTTGCTGCCGGTTATAGAGGAATGGGACCACCTCAGGGTG
GTCTGCTGTCTGCATCTTACAAAGTTCAAGGAACTCTTCGAACAGCTTCTCATTCTCCAGCTTGTAGCAT
TTCTTGCCGCCCGAACTACTGCTTCCTCTGGCCCCATGAGGCTCAGAGGAGCTAGGGGCTTCTGCCCCAG
GTGAGGCCGCATTGGGGAGTGGGTGGGAGGGCCCTGGCTGAGCAGCTGCTTCATCTTCGTCATCATCATC
CAGCACGATGATGCTGTTAGCGGTGGCCATGGATCCGGCGCCCTGAAAATACAGGTTTTCATCCG
Features (pLannotate 1.2.2; 17 found; start..end, strand, type, name):
      2..655     -  CDS            GST26_SCHJA: Experimental evidence at protein level: Swiss-Prot protein existence level 1. GST isoenzymes appear to play a central role in the parasite detoxification system. Other functions are also suspected including a role in increasing the solubility of haematin in the parasite gut. From Schistosoma japonicum (Blood fluke).
    704..795     -  promoter       polyhedrin promoter: polh from Autographa californica; promoter for the baculovirus polyhedrin gene
    822..1169    +  CDS            YPR2_ECOLX (fragment): Protein predicted: Swiss-Prot protein existence level 4. From Escherichia coli.
   1147..1175    +  promoter       Pc promoter: intI1 (promoter lies within the coding sequence); class 1 integron promoter
   1345..1878    +  CDS            GmR: gentamycin acetyltransferase; aacC1; confers resistance to gentamycin
   1945..2169    +  mobile_element Tn7R: mini-Tn7 element (right end of the Tn7 transposon) Tn7
   2237..2288    +  misc_feature   bom (fragment): basis of mobility region from pBR322
   2474..3062    -  rep_origin     ori: high-copy-number ColE1/pMB1/pBR322/pUC origin of replication
   3233..4093    -  CDS            AmpR: β-lactamase; bla; confers resistance to ampicillin, carbenicillin, and related antibiotics
   4094..4198    -  promoter       AmpR promoter: bla
   4224..4678    -  rep_origin     f1 ori (sequence partly withheld): f1 bacteriophage origin of replication; arrow indicates direction of (+) strand synthesis
   4683..4699    -  CDS            lacZα (fragment): LacZα fragment of β-galactosidase; lacZ fragment
   4862..5027    +  mobile_element Tn7L: mini-Tn7 element (left end of the Tn7 transposon) Tn7
   5056..5190    -  polyA_signal   SV40 poly(A) signal: SV40 polyadenylation signal
   5213..5296    -  CDS            large T antigen (fragment): large T antigen from SV40 (simian virus 40)
   5359..7578    -  CDS            DAXX: DAXX_HUMAN - Also known as BING2, DAP6. Experimental evidence at protein level: Swiss-Prot protein existence level 1. Transcription corepressor known to repress transcriptional potential of several sumoylated transcription factors. Down-regulates basal and activated transcription. Its transcription repressor activity is modulated by recruiting it to subnuclear compartments like the nucleolus or PML/POD/ND10 nuclear bodies through interactions with MCSR1 and PML, respectively. Seems to regulate transcription in PML/POD/ND10 nuclear bodies together with PML and may influence TNFRSF6-dependent ap
   7588..7608    -  CDS            TEV site: tobacco etch virus (TEV) protease recognition and cleavage site
