[The description below was written by a language model from this plasmid's Addgene catalogue record and pLannotate feature annotations shown in this document.]
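Description:
pFastBac-GST-DAXX-His is a baculovirus donor (transfer) plasmid for producing human DAXX (death domain associated protein) in insect cells. It is built on a pFastBac-GST backbone and is maintained in E. coli through a high-copy ColE1/pUC-type origin with ampicillin resistance. An f1 origin and a fragment of the pBR322 bom region are also annotated.

The expression cassette is driven by the polyhedrin promoter of Autographa californica nucleopolyhedrovirus, a very strong late viral promoter. Downstream of it, read across the circular junction of the sequence, lie Schistosoma japonicum glutathione S-transferase, a TEV protease cleavage site, and the DAXX coding sequence, which was cloned between retained BamHI and XhoI sites. An SV40 polyadenylation signal terminates the cassette. This arrangement gives an N-terminal GST fusion suited to glutathione affinity capture, with the tag removable by TEV digestion. The plasmid name implies a C-terminal His tag, but neither the catalogue tag field nor the feature table annotates one, so its presence cannot be confirmed from the record.

The cassette and a gentamicin acetyltransferase gene, which has an upstream Pc integron promoter, sit between the Tn7L and Tn7R ends and together form a mini-Tn7 element. In pFastBac-type systems, this element is transposed into a bacmid carried by a suitable E. coli host. Gentamicin selects for the transposed segment, and the resulting recombinant bacmid is used to generate baculovirus in insect cells. The stated purpose is DAXX protein production with the baculovirus system, and the associated publication studies DAXX as a protein-folding enabler.
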