Addgene plasmid #175781: pFastBac-GST-DAXX-His
Purpose: DAXX protein for baculovirus expression system
Depositing lab: Xiaolu Yang. Depositing organization: University of Pennsylvania. Publication: DAXX represents a new type of protein-folding enabler. Huang L, Agrawal T, Zhu G, Yu S, Tao L, Lin J, Marmorstein R, Shorter J, Yang X. Nature. 2021 Aug 18. pii: 10.1038/s41586-021-03824-5. doi: 10.1038/s41586-021-03824-5. PubMed 34408321.
Backbone
  Vector backbone: pFastBac-GST
  Vector type: Insect Expression
Growth in bacteria
  Bacterial resistance: Ampicillin, 100 μg/mL
  Growth temperature: 37°C
  Growth strain: DH5alpha
  Copy number: Unknown
Gene/Insert
  Gene/Insert name: death domain associated protein
  Species: H. sapiens (human)
  Entrez Gene: DAXX (a.k.a. BING2, DAP6, EAP1, SMIM40)
  Tag / fusion protein: GST (N terminal on backbone); TEV (N terminal on backbone)
  Cloning method: Restriction Enzyme; 5′ cloning site BamHI (not destroyed); 3′ cloning site XhoI (not destroyed)
  Sequencing primers: 5′ pFastBac 5'; 3′ pFastBac 3'
Terms and licenses: Academic/Nonprofit Terms; Industry Terms: Not Available to Industry
How to cite: pFastBac-GST-DAXX-His was a gift from Xiaolu Yang (Addgene plasmid # 175781 ; http://n2t.net/addgene:175781 ; RRID:Addgene_175781)
