>Addgene plasmid #175781 | pFastBac-GST-DAXX-His | depositor partial sequence | sequence record 340770 | sequencing primer: pFastBac 5'
ATGTCCCCTATACTAGGTTATTGGAAAATTAAGGGCCTTGTGCAACCCACTCGACTTCTTTTGGAATATC
TTGAAGAAAAATATGAAGAGCATTTGTATGAGCGCGATGAAGGTGATAAATGGCGAAACAAAAAGTTTGA
ATTGGGTTTGGAGTTTCCCAATCTTCCTTATTATATTGATGGTGATGTTAAATTAACACAGTCTATGGCC
ATCATACGTTATATAGCTGACAAGCACAACATGTTGGGTGGTTGTCCAAAAGAGCGTGCAGAGATTTCAA
TGCTTGAAGGAGCGGTTTTGGATATTAGATACGGTGTTTCGAGAATTGCATATAGTAAAGACTTTGAAAC
TCTCAAAGTTGATTTTCTTAGCAAGCTACCTGAAATGCTGAAAATGTTCGAAGATCGTTTATGTCATAAA
ACATATTTAAATGGTGATCATGTAACCCATCCTGACTTCATGTTGTATGACGCTCTTGATGTTGTTTTAT
ACATGGACCCAATGTGCCTGGATGCGTTCCCAAAATTAGTTTGTTTTAAAAAACGTATTGAAGCTATCCC
ACAAATTGATAAGTACTTGAAATCCAGCAAGTATATAGCATGGCCTTTGCAGGGCTGGCAAGCCACGTTT
GGTGGTGGCGACCATCCTCCAAAATCGGATGAAAACCTGTATTTTCAGGGCGCCGGATCCATGGCCACCG
CTAACAGCATCATCGTGCTGGATGATGATGACGAAGATGAAGCAGCTGCTCAGCCAGGGCCCTCCCACCC
ACTCCCCAATGCGGCCTCACCTGGGGCAGAAGCCCCTAGCTCCTCTGAGCCTCATGGGGCCAGAGGAAGC
AGTAGTTCGGGCGGCAAGAAATGCTACAAGCTGGAGAATGAGAAGCTGTTCGAAGAGTTCCTTGAACTTT
GT
