>Addgene plasmid #175781 | pFastBac-GST-DAXX-His | depositor partial sequence | sequence record 340771 | Sequencing primer: pFastBac 3'
GCCACAGATTCTGAAGAGGAGGAGGATCTGGAACAGATGCAGGAGGGTCAGGAGGATGATGAAGAGGAGG
ACGAAGAGGAAGAAGCAGCAGCAGGTAAAGATGGAGACAAGAGCCCCATGTCCTCACTACAGATCTCCAA
TGAAAAGAACCTGGAACCTGGCAAACAGATCAGCAGATCTTCAGGGGAGCAGCAAAACAAAGGACGCATA
GTGTCACCATCGTTACTGTCAGAAGAACCCCTGGCCCCCTCCAGCATAGATGCTGAAAGCAATGGAGAAC
AGCCTGAGGAGCTGACCCTGGAGGAAGAAAGCCCTGTGTCTCAGCTCTTTGAGCTAGAGATTGAAGCTTT
GCCCCTGGATACCCCTTCCTCTGTGGAGACGGACATTTCCTCTTCCAGGAAGCAATCAGAGGAGCCCTTC
ACCACTGTCTTAGAGAATGGAGCAGGCATGGTCTCTTCTACTTCCTTCAATGGAGGCGTCTCTCCTCACA
ACTGGGGAGATTCTGGTCCCCCCTGCAAAAAATCTCGGAAGGAGAAGAAGCAAACAGGATCAGGGCCATT
AGGAAACAGCTATGTGGAAAGGCAAAGGTCAGTGCATGAGAAGAATGGGAAAAAGATATGTACCCTGCCC
AGCCCACCTTCCCCCTTGGCTTCCTTGGCCCCAGTTGCTGATTCCTCCACGAGGGTGGACTCTCCCAGCC
ATGGCCTGGTGACCAGCTCCCTCTGCATCCCTTCTCCAGCCCGGCTGTCCCAAACCCCCCATTCACAGCC
TCCTCGGCCTGGTACTTGCAAGACAAGTGTGGCCACACAATGCGATCCAGAAGAGATCATCGTGCTTTCA
GACTCTGATCATCATCACCATCACCATTAGCTCGAGGCATGCGGTACC
